Addgene plasmid #143320: TFORF1810
Purpose: Lentiviral vector for overexpressing transcription factor ORFs with unique 24-bp barcodes. Barcodes facilitate identification of transcription factors in pooled screens.
Depositing lab: Feng Zhang. Depositing organization: Broad Institute. Publication: A transcription factor atlas of directed differentiation. Joung J, Ma S, Tay T, Geiger-Schuller KR, Kirchgatterer PC, Verdine VK, Guo B, Arias-Garcia MA, Allen WE, Singh A, Kuksenko O, Abudayyeh OO, Gootenberg JS, Fu Z, Macrae RK, Buenrostro JD, Regev A, Zhang F. Cell. 2023 Jan 5;186(1):209-229.e26. doi: 10.1016/j.cell.2022.11.026. PubMed 36608654.
Backbone
  Vector backbone: pLX_TRC317
  Backbone manufacturer: Broad Institute Genetic Perturbation Platform
  Backbone size w/o insert (bp): 8264
  Vector type: Mammalian Expression, Lentiviral
  Selectable markers: Puromycin
Growth in bacteria
  Bacterial resistance: Ampicillin, 100 μg/mL
  Growth temperature: 37°C
  Growth strain: NEB Stable
  Copy number: High Copy
Gene/Insert
  Gene/Insert name: ZNF439
  Species: H. sapiens (human)
  Insert size (bp): 1601
  Entrez Gene: ZNF439 (a.k.a. DKFZp571K0837)
  Promoter: EF1a
  Cloning method: Unknown
  Sequencing primers: 5′ GGGTGGAGACTGAAGTTAGGCCAG; 3′ CACATAGCGTAAAAGGAGCAACATAG
Terms and licenses: Academic/Nonprofit Terms; Industry Terms: Not Available to Industry
Depositor comments: NM_152262,ENST00000304030 . The transcription factor ORF portion of this plasmid was synthesized by Genewiz. Please test multiple small colonies in case of plasmid recombination. To make this collection available in a timely manner, a portion of this collection was not fully sequenced by Addgene. If an Addgene verified full plasmid sequence is not available, please contact us prior to placing an order to request the full sequence.
How to cite: TFORF1810 was a gift from Feng Zhang (Addgene plasmid # 143320 ; http://n2t.net/addgene:143320 ; RRID:Addgene_143320)
