[The description below was written by a language model from this plasmid's Addgene catalogue record and pLannotate feature annotations shown in this document.]
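Description:
TFORF1810 is a third-generation-style, self-inactivating lentiviral expression plasmid built on the pLX_TRC317 backbone and carrying the human zinc-finger transcription factor gene ZNF439. It belongs to a barcoded transcription factor ORF collection in which each ORF is paired with a unique 24-bp barcode, so the factor delivered to a given cell can be identified by sequencing in pooled overexpression screens such as those for directed differentiation. In bacteria the plasmid replicates from a high-copy ColE1/pUC-type origin and is selected with ampicillin through the bla gene. An f1 origin and leftover lac, T7 and T3 cloning-vector elements are also present. The depositor warns that the plasmid can recombine, as is common with LTR-containing vectors.

The viral genome is transcribed from an RSV promoter fused to a truncated HIV-1 5' LTR, followed by the Ψ packaging signal, a partial gag sequence and the RRE for Rev-dependent nuclear export. It ends in a ΔU3 3' LTR, which inactivates LTR promoter activity after integration, and an SV40 polyadenylation signal. Two expression units lie between the LTRs. An SV40 early promoter drives puromycin N-acetyltransferase for selecting transduced mammalian cells. Downstream of a cPPT/CTS element, the EF-1α promoter drives the ZNF439 ORF, and a WPRE after it enhances transcript stability and expression. The automated annotation matches only the first part of the ORF to ZNF439, although the listed insert is about 1.6 kb and fills the unannotated gap before the WPRE. The barcode is not annotated, so its exact position is not given in the record. The short U6 promoter fragment near the WPRE appears to be a residual sequence rather than a functional unit.
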