Features (pLannotate 1.2.2; 31 found; start..end, strand, type, name):
      5..231     +  promoter       RSV promoter: Rous sarcoma virus enhancer/promoter
    232..412     +  LTR            5' LTR (truncated): truncated 5' long terminal repeat (LTR) from HIV-1
    459..584     +  misc_feature   HIV-1 Ψ: packaging signal of human immunodeficiency virus type 1
    568..931     +  CDS            HIV-1 gag (fragment): gag protein from human immunodeficiency virus 1; gag
   1077..1310    +  misc_feature   RRE: The Rev response element (RRE) of HIV-1 allows for Rev-dependent mRNA export from the nucleus to the cytoplasm.
   1687..1713    +  CDS            Rev (fragment): human immunodeficiency virus 1 (HIV-1) Rev protein; rev; enhances nuclear export of unspliced and incompletely spliced viral mRNAs
   1720..1743    +  promoter       SV40 promoter (fragment): SV40 early promoter
   1744..1815    +  promoter       SV40 promoter (fragment): SV40 enhancer and early promoter
   1839..1974    +  rep_origin     SV40 ori: SV40 origin of replication
   2020..2616    +  CDS            PuroR (fragment): puromycin N-acetyltransferase; pac from Streptomyces; confers resistance to puromycin
   2665..2782    +  misc_feature   cPPT/CTS: central polypurine tract and central termination sequence of HIV-1
   2847..2913    +  CDS            small t antigen (fragment): SV40 (simian virus 40) small t antigen
   2920..4098    +  promoter       EF-1α promoter: strong constitutive promoter for human elongation factor EF-1α
   4115..4663    +  CDS            ZNF439 (fragment): ZN439_HUMAN - Experimental evidence at protein level: Swiss-Prot protein existence level 1. May be involved in transcriptional regulation. From Homo sapiens (Human).
   5627..5680    +  promoter       U6 promoter (fragment): RNA polymerase III promoter for human U6 snRNA
   5722..6310    +  misc_feature   WPRE: woodchuck hepatitis virus posttranscriptional regulatory element
   6361..6380    +  misc_feature   cPPT/CTS (fragment): central polypurine tract and central termination sequence of HIV-1
   6382..6615    +  LTR            3' LTR (ΔU3): self-inactivating 3' long terminal repeat (LTR) from HIV-1
   6693..6814    +  polyA_signal   SV40 poly(A) signal: SV40 polyadenylation signal
   6854..6989    +  rep_origin     SV40 ori: SV40 origin of replication
   7010..7028    -  promoter       T7 promoter: promoter for bacteriophage T7 RNA polymerase
   7036..7191    +  CDS            lacZα (fragment): LacZα fragment of β-galactosidase; lacZ fragment
   7196..7624    +  rep_origin     f1 ori (sequence partly withheld): f1 bacteriophage origin of replication; arrow indicates direction of (+) strand synthesis
   7677..7781    +  promoter       AmpR promoter: bla
   7782..8642    +  CDS            AmpR: β-lactamase; bla; confers resistance to ampicillin, carbenicillin, and related antibiotics
   8813..9401    +  rep_origin     ori: high-copy-number ColE1/pMB1/pBR322/pUC origin of replication
   9584..9676    +  CDS            lacI (fragment): lac repressor; lacI; The lac repressor binds to the lac operator to inhibit transcription in E. coli. This inhibition can be relieved by adding lactose or isopropyl-β-D-thiogalactopyranoside (IPTG).
   9689..9710    +  protein_bind   CAP binding site: CAP binding activates transcription in the presence of cAMP. E. coli catabolite activator protein
   9725..9755    +  promoter       lac promoter: promoter for the E. coli lac operon
   9763..9779    +  protein_bind   lac operator: The lac repressor binds to the lac operator to inhibit transcription in E. coli. This inhibition can be relieved by adding lactose or isopropyl-β-D-thiogalactopyranoside (IPTG). lac repressor encoded by lacI
   9824..9842    +  promoter       T3 promoter: promoter for bacteriophage T3 RNA polymerase
>Addgene plasmid #143320 | TFORF1810 | addgene full sequence | sequence record 400320 | Addgene NGS Result
TTAATGTAGTCTTATGCAATACTCTTGTAGTCTTGCAACATGGTAACGATGAGTTAGCAACATGCCTTAC
AAGGAGAGAAAAAGCACCGTGCATGCCGATTGGTGGAAGTAAGGTGGTACGATCGTGCCTTATTAGGAAG
GCAACAGACGGGTCTGACATGGATTGGACGAACCACTGAATTGCCGCATTGCAGAGATATTGTATTTAAG
TGCCTAGCTCGATACATAAACGGGTCTCTCTGGTTAGACCAGATCTGAGCCTGGGAGCTCTCTGGCTAAC
TAGGGAACCCACTGCTTAAGCCTCAATAAAGCTTGCCTTGAGTGCTTCAAGTAGTGTGTGCCCGTCTGTT
GTGTGACTCTGGTAACTAGAGATCCCTCAGACCCTTTTAGTCAGTGTGGAAAATCTCTAGCAGTGGCGCC
CGAACAGGGACTTGAAAGCGAAAGGGAAACCAGAGGAGCTCTCTCGACGCAGGACTCGGCTTGCTGAAGC
GCGCACGGCAAGAGGCGAGGGGCGGCGACTGGTGAGTACGCCAAAAATTTTGACTAGCGGAGGCTAGAAG
GAGAGAGATGGGTGCGAGAGCGTCAGTATTAAGCGGGGGAGAATTAGATCGCGATGGGAAAAAATTCGGT
TAAGGCCAGGGGGAAAGAAAAAATATAAATTAAAACATATAGTATGGGCAAGCAGGGAGCTAGAACGATT
CGCAGTTAATCCTGGCCTGTTAGAAACATCAGAAGGCTGTAGACAAATACTGGGACAGCTACAACCATCC
CTTCAGACAGGATCAGAAGAACTTAGATCATTATATAATACAGTAGCAACCCTCTATTGTGTGCATCAAA
GGATAGAGATAAAAGACACCAAGGAAGCTTTAGACAAGATAGAGGAAGAGCAAAACAAAAGTAAGACCAC
CGCACAGCAAGCGGCCGCTGATCTTCAGACCTGGAGGAGGAGATATGAGGGACAATTGGAGAAGTGAATT
ATATAAATATAAAGTAGTAAAAATTGAACCATTAGGAGTAGCACCCACCAAGGCAAAGAGAAGAGTGGTG
CAGAGAGAAAAAAGAGCAGTGGGAATAGGAGCTTTGTTCCTTGGGTTCTTGGGAGCAGCAGGAAGCACTA
TGGGCGCAGCGTCAATGACGCTGACGGTACAGGCCAGACAATTATTGTCTGGTATAGTGCAGCAGCAGAA
CAATTTGCTGAGGGCTATTGAGGCGCAACAGCATCTGTTGCAACTCACAGTCTGGGGCATCAAGCAGCTC
CAGGCAAGAATCCTGGCTGTGGAAAGATACCTAAAGGATCAACAGCTCCTGGGGATTTGGGGTTGCTCTG
GAAAACTCATTTGCACCACTGCTGTGCCTTGGAATGCTAGTTGGAGTAATAAATCTCTGGAACAGATTTG
GAATCACACGACCTGGATGGAGTGGGACAGAGAAATTAACAATTACACAAGCTTAATACACTCCTTAATT
GAAGAATCGCAAAACCAGCAAGAAAAGAATGAACAAGAATTATTGGAATTAGATAAATGGGCAAGTTTGT
GGAATTGGTTTAACATAACAAATTGGCTGTGGTATATAAAATTATTCATAATGATAGTAGGAGGCTTGGT
AGGTTTAAGAATAGTTTTTGCTGTACTTTCTATAGTGAATAGAGTTAGGCAGGGATATTCACCATTATCG
TTTCAGACCCACCTCCCAACCCCGAGGGGACCCATGCATTGCATCTCAATTAGTCAGCAACCAGGTGTGG
AAAGTCCCCAGGCTCCCCAGCAGGCAGAAGTATGCAAAGCATGCGTCTCAATTAGTCAGCAACCATAGTC
CCGCCCCTAACTCCGCCCATCCCGCCCCTAACTCCGCCCAGTTCCGCCCATTCTCCGCCCCATGGCTGAC
TAATTTTTTTTATTTATGCAGAGGCCGAGGCCGCCTCGGCCTCTGAGCTATTCCAGAAGTAGTGAGGAGG
CTTTTTTGGAGGCCTAGGCTTTTGCAAAAAGCTTTCTAGAGGTACCACCGGAGCTTACCATGACCGAGTA
CAAGCCCACGGTGCGCCTCGCCACCCGCGACGACGTCCCCAGGGCCGTACGCACCCTCGCCGCCGCGTTC
GCCGACTACCCCGCCACGCGCCACACCGTCGATCCGGACCGCCACATCGAGCGGGTCACCGAGCTGCAAG
AACTCTTCCTCACGCGCGTCGGGCTCGACATCGGCAAGGTGTGGGTCGCGGACGACGGCGCCGCCGTGGC
GGTCTGGACCACGCCGGAGAGCGTCGAAGCGGGGGCGGTGTTCGCCGAGATCGGCCCGCGCATGGCCGAG
TTGAGCGGTTCCCGGCTGGCCGCGCAGCAACAGATGGAAGGCCTCCTGGCGCCGCACCGGCCCAAGGAGC
CCGCGTGGTTCCTGGCCACCGTCGGCGTCTCGCCCGACCACCAGGGCAAGGGTCTGGGCAGCGCCGTCGT
GCTCCCCGGAGTGGAGGCGGCCGAGCGCGCCGGGGTGCCCGCCTTCCTGGAGACCTCCGCGCCCCGCAAC
CTCCCCTTCTACGAGCGGCTCGGCTTCACCGTCACCGCCGACGTCGAGGTGCCCGAAGGACCGCGCACCT
GGTGCATGACCCGCAAGCCCGGTGCCAGTTAACGAATTCTAGATCTTGAGACAAATGGCAGTATTCATCC
ACAATTTTAAAAGAAAAGGGGGGATTGGGGGGTACAGTGCAGGGGAAAGAATAGTAGACATAATAGCAAC
AGACATACAAACTAAAGAATTACAAAAACAAATTACAAAAATTCAAAATTTTCGGGTTTATTACAGGGAC
AGCAGAGATCCACTTTGGCGCCGGCTCGAGGCCTGCAGGTGCAAAGATGGATAAAGTTTTAAACAGAGAG
GAATCTTTGCAGCTAATGGACCTTCTAGGTCTTGAAAGGAGTGGGAATTGGCTCCGGTGCCCGTCAGTGG
GCAGAGCGCACATCGCCCACAGTCCCCGAGAAGTTGGGGGGAGGGGTCGGCAATTGAACCGGTGCCTAGA
GAAGGTGGCGCGGGGTAAACTGGGAAAGTGATGTCGTGTACTGGCTCCGCCTTTTTCCCGAGGGTGGGGG
AGAACCGTATATAAGTGCAGTAGTCGCCGTGAACGTTCTTTTTCGCAACGGGTTTGCCGCCAGAACACAG
GTAAGTGCCGTGTGTGGTTCCCGCGGGCCTGGCCTCTTTACGGGTTATGGCCCTTGCGTGCCTTGAATTA
CTTCCACCTGGCTGCAGTACGTGATTCTTGATCCCGAGCTTCGGGTTGGAAGTGGGTGGGAGAGTTCGAG
GCCTTGCGCTTAAGGAGCCCCTTCGCCTCGTGCTTGAGTTGAGGCCTGGCCTGGGCGCTGGGGCCGCCGC
GTGCGAATCTGGTGGCACCTTCGCGCCTGTCTCGCTGCTTTCGATAAGTCTCTAGCCATTTAAAATTTTT
GATGACCTGCTGCGACGCTTTTTTTCTGGCAAGATAGTCTTGTAAATGCGGGCCAAGATCTGCACACTGG
TATTTCGGTTTTTGGGGCCGCGGGCGGCGACGGGGCCCGTGCGTCCCAGCGCACATGTTCGGCGAGGCGG
GGCCTGCGAGCGCGGCCACCGAGAATCGGACGGGGGTAGTCTCAAGCTGGCCGGCCTGCTCTGGTGCCTG
GCCTCGCGCCGCCGTGTATCGCCCCGCCCTGGGCGGCAAGGCTGGCCCGGTCGGCACCAGTTGCGTGAGC
GGAAAGATGGCCGCTTCCCGGCCCTGCTGCAGGGAGCTCAAAATGGAGGACGCGGCGCTCGGGAGAGCGG
GCGGGTGAGTCACCCACACAAAGGAAAAGGGCCTTTCCGTCCTCAGCCGTCGCTTCATGTGACTCCACGG
AGTACCGGGCGCCGTCCAGGCACCTCGATTAGTTCTCGAGCTTTTGGAGTACGTCGTCTTTAGGTTGGGG
GGAGGGGTTTTATGCGATGGAGTTTCCCCACACTGAGTGGGTGGAGACTGAAGTTAGGCCAGCTTGGCAC
TTGATGTAATTCTCCTTGGAATTTGCCCTTTTTGAGTTTGGATCTTGGTTCATTCTCAAGCCTCAGACAG
TGGTTCAAAGTTTTTTTCTTCCATTTCAGGTGTCGTGAGGCTAGCACCGCCACCATGCTGTCACTCTCAC
CCATCCTCCTCTACACATGTGAGATGTTTCAGGACCCAGTGGCTTTTAAGGATGTGGCTGTGAACTTCAC
CCAGGAGGAGTGGGCTTTGCTGGATATTTCCCAGAAGAATCTCTACAGGGAAGTGATGCTGGAAACTTTC
TGGAACCTGACCTCTATAGGAAAAAAGTGGAAAGACCAGAACATTGAATATGAGTACCAAAACCCCAGGA
GAAACTTCAGGAGTGTCACAGAAGAGAAAGTCAATGAAATTAAAGAAGACAGTCATTGTGGAGAAACTTT
TACCCCAGTTCCAGATGACAGGCTGAACTTCCAGAAGAAGAAAGCTTCTCCTGAAGTAAAATCATGTGAC
AGCTTTGTGTGTGAAGTTGGCCTAGGTAACTCATCTTCTAATATGAACATCAGAGGTGACACTGGACACA
AGGCATGTGAATGTCAGGAATATGGACCAAAGCCATGGAAGAGTCAACAACCTAAAAAAGCCTTCAGATA
TCACCCCTCCTTGAGAACACAAGAAAGGGATCACACTGGAAAGAAACCCTATGCTTGTAAAGAATGTGGA
AAAAACATTATTTACCATTCAAGCATTCAAAGACACATGGTAGTGCACAGTGGGGATGGACCTTATAAAT
GTAAGTTTTGTGGGAAAGCATTCCATTGTCTCAGTTTATATCTTATCCATGAAAGAACTCACACTGGAGA
GAAACCGTATGAATGTAAACAATGTGGTAAATCTTTTAGTTATTCTGCTACCCATCGAATACATGAAAGA
ACTCACATTGGAGAAAAGCCTTATGAATGTCAGGAATGTGGGAAAGCATTCCATAGTCCCAGATCCTGTC
ACAGACATGAAAGGAGTCACATGGGAGAGAAGGCTTATCAATGTAAGGAATGTGGAAAAGCATTCATGTG
TCCCCGTTATGTTCGTAGACATGAAAGGACCCACTCTAGGAAAAAACTTTATGAATGTAAGCAGTGTGGG
AAAGCATTATCCTCTCTTACAAGTTTTCAAACACACATAAGAATGCACTCTGGAGAAAGACCTTATGAAT
GTAAGACATGTGGGAAAGGCTTTTATTCTGCCAAGTCATTTCAAAGACATGAAAAAACTCACAGTGGAGA
GAAACCGTATAAATGCAAGCAATGTGGTAAAGCCTTCACTCGTTCCGGTTCCTTTCGATATCATGAAAGG
ACTCACACTGGAGAGAAACCCTATGAGTGTAAGCAATGTGGGAAAGCCTTCAGATCTGCCCCAAATCTTC
AATTGCATGGTAGGACTCACACTGGAGAGAAACCGTATCAATGTAAGGAATGTGGGAAAGCTTTCAGATC
TGCCTCACAACTTCGAATCCATCGTAGGATTCACACTGGAGAGAAACCCTATGAATGTAAGAAATGTGGG
AAAGCCTTCAGATATGTCCAGAACTTTCGATTTCATGAAAGGACACAAACACATAAGAATGCACTCTGGA
GAAAGACCTTATAGTAATGAACTAGTCCGTAACTTGAAAGTATTTCGATTTCTTGGCTTTATATATCTTG
TGGAAAGGACGAGGCGCCGTCGGCGCTGGATGCAGCACGCGTTAAGTCGACAATCAACCTCTGGATTACA
AAATTTGTGAAAGATTGACTGGTATTCTTAACTATGTTGCTCCTTTTACGCTATGTGGATACGCTGCTTT
AATGCCTTTGTATCATGCTATTGCTTCCCGTATGGCTTTCATTTTCTCCTCCTTGTATAAATCCTGGTTG
CTGTCTCTTTATGAGGAGTTGTGGCCCGTTGTCAGGCAACGTGGCGTGGTGTGCACTGTGTTTGCTGACG
CAACCCCCACTGGTTGGGGCATTGCCACCACCTGTCAGCTCCTTTCCGGGACTTTCGCTTTCCCCCTCCC
TATTGCCACGGCGGAACTCATCGCCGCCTGCCTTGCCCGCTGCTGGACAGGGGCTCGGCTGTTGGGCACT
GACAATTCCGTGGTGTTGTCGGGGAAATCATCGTCCTTTCCTTGGCTGCTCGCCTGTGTTGCCACCTGGA
TTCTGCGCGGGACGTCCTTCTGCTACGTCCCTTCGGCCCTCAATCCAGCGGACCTTCCTTCCCGCGGCCT
GCTGCCGGCTCTGCGGCCTCTTCCGCGTCTTCGCCTTCGCCCTCAGACGAGTCGGATCTCCCTTTGGGCC
GCCTCCCCGCGTCGACTTTAAGACCAATGACTTACAAGGCAGCTGTAGATCTTAGCCACTTTTTAAAAGA
AAAGGGGGGACTGGAAGGGCTAATTCACTCCCAACGAAGACAAGATCTGCTTTTTGCTTGTACTGGGTCT
CTCTGGTTAGACCAGATCTGAGCCTGGGAGCTCTCTGGCTAACTAGGGAACCCACTGCTTAAGCCTCAAT
AAAGCTTGCCTTGAGTGCTTCAAGTAGTGTGTGCCCGTCTGTTGTGTGACTCTGGTAACTAGAGATCCCT
CAGACCCTTTTAGTCAGTGTGGAAAATCTCTAGCAGTACGTATAGTAGTTCATGTCATCTTATTATTCAG
TATTTATAACTTGCAAAGAAATGAATATCAGAGAGTGAGAGGAACTTGTTTATTGCAGCTTATAATGGTT
ACAAATAAAGCAATAGCATCACAAATTTCACAAATAAAGCATTTTTTTCACTGCATTCTAGTTGTGGTTT
GTCCAAACTCATCAATGTATCTTATCATGTCTGGCTCTAGCTATCCCGCCCCTAACTCCGCCCATCCCGC
CCCTAACTCCGCCCAGTTCCGCCCATTCTCCGCCCCATGGCTGACTAATTTTTTTTATTTATGCAGAGGC
CGAGGCCGCCTCGGCCTCTGAGCTATTCCAGAAGTAGTGAGGAGGCTTTTTTGGAGGCCTAGGGACGTAC
CCAATTCGCCCTATAGTGAGTCGTATTACGCGCGCTCACTGGCCGTCGTTTTACAACGTCGTGACTGGGA
AAACCCTGGCGTTACCCAACTTAATCGCCTTGCAGCACATCCCCCTTTCGCCAGCTGGCGTAATAGCGAA
GAGGCCCGCACCGATCGCCCTTCCCAACAGTTGCGCAGCCTGAATGGCGAATGGG
[124 nt withheld, positions 7196-7319]
C
[91 nt withheld, positions 7321-7411]
A
[49 nt withheld, positions 7413-7461]
CCTTTGACGTTGGAGTCCACGTTCTTT
[37 nt withheld, positions 7489-7525]
ACCCTATCTCGGTCTATTCTTTTGATTTATAAGGGATTTTGCCGATTTCGGCCTATTGGTTAAAAAATGA
GCTGATTTAACAAAAATTTAACGCGAATTTTAACAAAATATTAACGCTTACAATTTAGGTGGCACTTTTC
GGGGAAATGTGCGCGGAACCCCTATTTGTTTATTTTTCTAAATACATTCAAATATGTATCCGCTCATGAG
ACAATAACCCTGATAAATGCTTCAATAATATTGAAAAAGGAAGAGTATGAGTATTCAACATTTCCGTGTC
GCCCTTATTCCCTTTTTTGCGGCATTTTGCCTTCCTGTTTTTGCTCACCCAGAAACGCTGGTGAAAGTAA
AAGATGCTGAAGATCAGTTGGGTGCACGAGTGGGTTACATCGAACTGGATCTCAACAGCGGTAAGATCCT
TGAGAGTTTTCGCCCCGAAGAACGTTTTCCAATGATGAGCACTTTTAAAGTTCTGCTATGTGGCGCGGTA
TTATCCCGTATTGACGCCGGGCAAGAGCAACTCGGTCGCCGCATACACTATTCTCAGAATGACTTGGTTG
AGTACTCACCAGTCACAGAAAAGCATCTTACGGATGGCATGACAGTAAGAGAATTATGCAGTGCTGCCAT
AACCATGAGTGATAACACTGCGGCCAACTTACTTCTGACAACGATCGGAGGACCGAAGGAGCTAACCGCT
TTTTTGCACAACATGGGGGATCATGTAACTCGCCTTGATCGTTGGGAACCGGAGCTGAATGAAGCCATAC
CAAACGACGAGCGTGACACCACGATGCCTGTAGCAATGGCAACAACGTTGCGCAAACTATTAACTGGCGA
ACTACTTACTCTAGCTTCCCGGCAACAATTAATAGACTGGATGGAGGCGGATAAAGTTGCAGGACCACTT
CTGCGCTCGGCCCTTCCGGCTGGCTGGTTTATTGCTGATAAATCTGGAGCCGGTGAGCGTGGGTCTCGCG
GTATCATTGCAGCACTGGGGCCAGATGGTAAGCCCTCCCGTATCGTAGTTATCTACACGACGGGGAGTCA
GGCAACTATGGATGAACGAAATAGACAGATCGCTGAGATAGGTGCCTCACTGATTAAGCATTGGTAACTG
TCAGACCAAGTTTACTCATATATACTTTAGATTGATTTAAAACTTCATTTTTAATTTAAAAGGATCTAGG
TGAAGATCCTTTTTGATAATCTCATGACCAAAATCCCTTAACGTGAGTTTTCGTTCCACTGAGCGTCAGA
CCCCGTAGAAAAGATCAAAGGATCTTCTTGAGATCCTTTTTTTCTGCGCGTAATCTGCTGCTTGCAAACA
AAAAAACCACCGCTACCAGCGGTGGTTTGTTTGCCGGATCAAGAGCTACCAACTCTTTTTCCGAAGGTAA
CTGGCTTCAGCAGAGCGCAGATACCAAATACTGTTCTTCTAGTGTAGCCGTAGTTAGGCCACCACTTCAA
GAACTCTGTAGCACCGCCTACATACCTCGCTCTGCTAATCCTGTTACCAGTGGCTGCTGCCAGTGGCGAT
AAGTCGTGTCTTACCGGGTTGGACTCAAGACGATAGTTACCGGATAAGGCGCAGCGGTCGGGCTGAACGG
GGGGTTCGTGCACACAGCCCAGCTTGGAGCGAACGACCTACACCGAACTGAGATACCTACAGCGTGAGCT
ATGAGAAAGCGCCACGCTTCCCGAAGGGAGAAAGGCGGACAGGTATCCGGTAAGCGGCAGGGTCGGAACA
GGAGAGCGCACGAGGGAGCTTCCAGGGGGAAACGCCTGGTATCTTTATAGTCCTGTCGGGTTTCGCCACC
TCTGACTTGAGCGTCGATTTTTGTGATGCTCGTCAGGGGGGCGGAGCCTATGGAAAAACGCCAGCAACGC
GGCCTTTTTACGGTTCCTGGCCTTTTGCTGGCCTTTTGCTCACATGTTCTTTCCTGCGTTATCCCCTGAT
TCTGTGGATAACCGTATTACCGCCTTTGAGTGAGCTGATACCGCTCGCCGCAGCCGAACGACCGAGCGCA
GCGAGTCAGTGAGCGAGGAAGCGGAAGAGCGCCCAATACGCAAACCGCCTCTCCCCGCGCGTTGGCCGAT
TCATTAATGCAGCTGGCACGACAGGTTTCCCGACTGGAAAGCGGGCAGTGAGCGCAACGCAATTAATGTG
AGTTAGCTCACTCATTAGGCACCCCAGGCTTTACACTTTATGCTTCCGGCTCGTATGTTGTGTGGAATTG
TGAGCGGATAACAATTTCACACAGGAAACAGCTATGACCATGATTACGCCAAGCGCGCAATTAACCCTCA
CTAAAGGGAACAAAAGCTGGAGCTGCAAGC
