>Addgene plasmid #143320 | TFORF1810 | depositor partial sequence | sequence record 282098 | Insert
ACCGCCACCATGCTGTCACTCTCACCCATCCTCCTCTACACATGTGAGATGTTTCAGGACCCAGTGGCTT
TTAAGGATGTGGCTGTGAACTTCACCCAGGAGGAGTGGGCTTTGCTGGATATTTCCCAGAAGAATCTCTA
CAGGGAAGTGATGCTGGAAACTTTCTGGAACCTGACCTCTATAGGAAAAAAGTGGAAAGACCAGAACATT
GAATATGAGTACCAAAACCCCAGGAGAAACTTCAGGAGTGTCACAGAAGAGAAAGTCAATGAAATTAAAG
AAGACAGTCATTGTGGAGAAACTTTTACCCCAGTTCCAGATGACAGGCTGAACTTCCAGAAGAAGAAAGC
TTCTCCTGAAGTAAAATCATGTGACAGCTTTGTGTGTGAAGTTGGCCTAGGTAACTCATCTTCTAATATG
AACATCAGAGGTGACACTGGACACAAGGCATGTGAATGTCAGGAATATGGACCAAAGCCATGGAAGAGTC
AACAACCTAAAAAAGCCTTCAGATATCACCCCTCCTTGAGAACACAAGAAAGGGATCACACTGGAAAGAA
ACCCTATGCTTGTAAAGAATGTGGAAAAAACATTATTTACCATTCAAGCATTCAAAGACACATGGTAGTG
CACAGTGGGGATGGACCTTATAAATGTAAGTTTTGTGGGAAAGCATTCCATTGTCTCAGTTTATATCTTA
TCCATGAAAGAACTCACACTGGAGAGAAACCGTATGAATGTAAACAATGTGGTAAATCTTTTAGTTATTC
TGCTACCCATCGAATACATGAAAGAACTCACATTGGAGAAAAGCCTTATGAATGTCAGGAATGTGGGAAA
GCATTCCATAGTCCCAGATCCTGTCACAGACATGAAAGGAGTCACATGGGAGAGAAGGCTTATCAATGTA
AGGAATGTGGAAAAGCATTCATGTGTCCCCGTTATGTTCGTAGACATGAAAGGACCCACTCTAGGAAAAA
ACTTTATGAATGTAAGCAGTGTGGGAAAGCATTATCCTCTCTTACAAGTTTTCAAACACACATAAGAATG
CACTCTGGAGAAAGACCTTATGAATGTAAGACATGTGGGAAAGGCTTTTATTCTGCCAAGTCATTTCAAA
GACATGAAAAAACTCACAGTGGAGAGAAACCGTATAAATGCAAGCAATGTGGTAAAGCCTTCACTCGTTC
CGGTTCCTTTCGATATCATGAAAGGACTCACACTGGAGAGAAACCCTATGAGTGTAAGCAATGTGGGAAA
GCCTTCAGATCTGCCCCAAATCTTCAATTGCATGGTAGGACTCACACTGGAGAGAAACCGTATCAATGTA
AGGAATGTGGGAAAGCTTTCAGATCTGCCTCACAACTTCGAATCCATCGTAGGATTCACACTGGAGAGAA
ACCCTATGAATGTAAGAAATGTGGGAAAGCCTTCAGATATGTCCAGAACTTTCGATTTCATGAAAGGACA
CAAACACATAAGAATGCACTCTGGAGAAAGACCTTATAGTAATGAACTAGTCCGTAACTTGAAAGTATTT
CGATTTCTTGGCTTTATATATCTTGTGGAAAGGACGAGGCGCCGTCGGCGCTGGATGCAGC
