>Addgene plasmid #143320 | TFORF1810 | depositor partial sequence | sequence record 282099 | Barcode
GGCGCCGTCGGCGCTGGATGCAGC
